Addgene plasmid #182319: pCAG-Kv-ArcLight-ST
Purpose: Soma-targeted fluorescent voltage indicator with left-shifted voltage-dependency
Depositing lab: Rafael Yuste. Depositing organization: Columbia University. Publication: Simultaneous two-photon imaging of action potentials and subthreshold inputs in vivo. Bando Y, Wenzel M, Yuste R. Nat Commun. 2021 Dec 10;12(1):7229. doi: 10.1038/s41467-021-27444-9. PubMed 34893595.
Backbone
  Vector backbone: pCAG
  Backbone size w/o insert (bp): 4794
  Total vector size (bp): 6462
  Vector type: Mammalian Expression
Growth in bacteria
  Bacterial resistance: Ampicillin, 100 μg/mL
  Growth temperature: 37°C
  Growth strain: DH5alpha
  Copy number: High Copy
Gene/Insert
  Gene/Insert name: Kv-ArcLight-ST
  Species: Synthetic
  Insert size (bp): 1668
  Mutation: Mutation in an amino acid Q217E of ArcLight-MT
  Promoter: CAG
  Cloning method: Gibson Cloning
  Sequencing primers: 5′ CTGGTTATTGTGCTGTCTCAT; 3′ CAGCCACCACCTTCTGATA
Terms and licenses: Academic/Nonprofit Terms; Industry Terms: Not Available to Industry
How to cite: pCAG-Kv-ArcLight-ST was a gift from Rafael Yuste (Addgene plasmid # 182319 ; http://n2t.net/addgene:182319 ; RRID:Addgene_182319)
