[The description below was written by a language model from this plasmid's Addgene catalogue record and pLannotate feature annotations shown in this document.]
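Description:
pCAG-Kv-ArcLight-ST is a mammalian expression plasmid of about 6.5 kb, built on the pCAG backbone, that encodes a soma-targeted, genetically encoded fluorescent voltage indicator. It is maintained in E. coli as a high-copy plasmid through a ColE1/pUC-type origin and is selected with ampicillin via the β-lactamase gene and its native promoter. The backbone also carries remnants of a lac promoter/operator region and an SV40 origin with a partial SV40 promoter and an SV40 poly(A) signal. None of these drives a mammalian selection marker in the annotated sequence.

Expression comes from the composite CAG promoter, annotated here as the CMV immediate-early enhancer, the chicken β-actin promoter and a chimeric β-actin/β-globin intron, which gives strong constitutive transcription in mammalian cells. Transcripts are terminated by a rabbit β-globin polyadenylation signal. The short HBB hit just upstream of that signal most likely reflects globin-derived 3′ sequence rather than part of the sensor. The synthetic insert of roughly 1.7 kb opens with a fragment of the mouse Kv2.1 potassium channel (Kcnb1), which presumably supplies the soma-targeting function indicated by "Kv" and "ST" in the name. A short Kir2.1 (KCNJ2) fragment follows; sequences of this kind are commonly used as membrane trafficking signals. An ecliptic pHluorin-type fluorescent protein at the C-terminal end serves as the optical reporter. The voltage-sensing portion of ArcLight presumably occupies the unannotated stretches between these features, though the feature table does not identify it. The record notes a Q217E substitution relative to ArcLight-MT, and the stated purpose attributes a left-shifted voltage dependency to this indicator. The associated work used two-photon imaging of action potentials and subthreshold inputs in vivo.
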