Features (pLannotate 1.2.2; 19 found; start..end, strand, type, name):
      4..383     +  enhancer       CMV enhancer: human cytomegalovirus immediate early enhancer
    385..661     +  promoter       chicken β-actin promoter: No description available
    662..1678    +  intron         chimeric intron: chimera between introns from chicken β-actin and rabbit β-globin
   1733..2002    +  CDS            Kcnb1 (fragment): KCNB1_MOUSE - Experimental evidence at protein level: Swiss-Prot protein existence level 1. Voltage-gated potassium channel that mediates transmembrane potassium transport in excitable membranes, primarily in the brain, but also in the pancreas and cardiovascular system. Contributes to the regulation of the action potential (AP) repolarization, duration and frequency of repetitive AP firing in neurons, muscle cells and endocrine cells and plays a role in homeostatic attenuation of electrical excitability throughout the brain (PubMed:14684365, PubMed:19383458, PubMed:24494598). Plays also a rol
   2153..2212    +  CDS            KCNJ2 (fragment): KCNJ2_HUMAN - Also known as IRK1. Experimental evidence at protein level: Swiss-Prot protein existence level 1. Probably participates in establishing action potential waveform and excitability of neuronal and muscle tissues. Inward rectifier potassium channels are characterized by a greater tendency to allow potassium to flow into the cell rather than out of it. Their voltage dependence is regulated by the concentration of extracellular potassium; as external potassium is raised, the voltage range of the channel opening shifts to more positive voltages. The inward rectification is mainly due t
   2669..3382    +  CDS            pHluorin, ecliptic: pHluorin, ecliptic is a multistate long stokes shift fluorescent protein published in 1998, derived from Aequorea victoria.
   3416..3487    +  CDS            HBB (fragment): HBB_PONPY - Experimental evidence at transcript level: Swiss-Prot protein existence level 2. Involved in oxygen transport from the lung to the various peripheral tissues. From Pongo pygmaeus (Bornean orangutan).
   3558..3613    +  polyA_signal   β-globin poly(A) signal: rabbit β-globin polyadenylation signal (Gil and Proudfoot, 1987)
   3998..4014    -  protein_bind   lac operator: The lac repressor binds to the lac operator to inhibit transcription in E. coli. This inhibition can be relieved by adding lactose or isopropyl-β-D-thiogalactopyranoside (IPTG). lac repressor encoded by lacI
   4022..4052    -  promoter       lac promoter: promoter for the E. coli lac operon
   4067..4088    -  protein_bind   CAP binding site: CAP binding activates transcription in the presence of cAMP. E. coli catabolite activator protein
   4101..4140    -  CDS            lacI (fragment): lac repressor; lacI; The lac repressor binds to the lac operator to inhibit transcription in E. coli. This inhibition can be relieved by adding lactose or isopropyl-β-D-thiogalactopyranoside (IPTG).
   4147..4169    +  promoter       SV40 promoter (fragment): SV40 enhancer and early promoter
   4193..4328    +  rep_origin     SV40 ori: SV40 origin of replication
   4348..4482    +  polyA_signal   SV40 poly(A) signal: SV40 polyadenylation signal
   4484..4538    -  CDS            lacI (fragment): lac repressor; lacI; The lac repressor binds to the lac operator to inhibit transcription in E. coli. This inhibition can be relieved by adding lactose or isopropyl-β-D-thiogalactopyranoside (IPTG).
   4721..5309    -  rep_origin     ori: high-copy-number ColE1/pMB1/pBR322/pUC origin of replication
   5480..6340    -  CDS            AmpR: β-lactamase; bla; confers resistance to ampicillin, carbenicillin, and related antibiotics
   6341..6445    -  promoter       AmpR promoter: bla
>Addgene plasmid #182319 | pCAG-Kv-ArcLight-ST | addgene full sequence | sequence record 358297 | Addgene NGS Result
GTCGACATTGATTATTGACTAGTTATTAATAGTAATCAATTACGGGGTCATTAGTTCATAGCCCATATAT
GGAGTTCCGCGTTACATAACTTACGGTAAATGGCCCGCCTGGCTGACCGCCCAACGACCCCCGCCCATTG
ACGTCAATAATGACGTATGTTCCCATAGTAACGCCAATAGGGACTTTCCATTGACGTCAATGGGTGGAGT
ATTTACGGTAAACTGCCCACTTGGCAGTACATCAAGTGTATCATATGCCAAGTACGCCCCCTATTGACGT
CAATGACGGTAAATGGCCCGCCTGGCATTATGCCCAGTACATGACCTTATGGGACTTTCCTACTTGGCAG
TACATCTACGTATTAGTCATCGCTATTACCATGGTCGAGGTGAGCCCCACGTTCTGCTTCACTCTCCCCA
TCTCCCCCCCCTCCCCACCCCCAATTTTGTATTTATTTATTTTTTAATTATTTTGTGCAGCGATGGGGGC
GGGGGGGGGGGGGGNCGCGCGCCAGGCGGGGCGGGGSGGGGSGRGGGGSGGGGSGGGGCGAGGCGGAGAG
GTGCGGCGGCAGCCAATCAGAGCGGCGCGCTCCGAAAGTTTCCTTTTATGGCGAGGCGGCGGCGGCGGCG
GCCCTATAAAAAGCGAAGCGCGCGGCGGGCGGGAGTCGCTGCGCGCTGCCTTCGCCCCGTGCCCCGCTCC
GCCGCCGCCTCGCGCCGCCCGCCCCGGCTCTGACTGACCGCGTTACTCCCACAGGTGAGCGGGCGGGACG
GCCCTTCTCCTCCGGGCTGTAATTAGCGCTTGGTTTAATGACGGCTTGTTTCTTTTCTGTGGCTGCGTGA
AAGCCTTGAGGGGCTCCGGGAGGGCCCTTTGTGCGGGGGGAGCGGCTCGGGGGGTGCGTGCGTGTGTGTG
TGCGTGGGGAGCGCCGCGTGCGGCTCCGCGCTGCCCGGCGGCTGTGAGCGCTGCGGGCGCGGCGCGGGGC
TTTGTGCGCTCCGCAGTGTGCGCGAGGGGAGCGCGGCCGGGGGCGGTGCCCCGCGGTGCGGGGGGGGCTG
CGAGGGGAACAAAGGCTGCGTGCGGGGTGTGTGCGTGGGGGGGTGAGCAGGGGGTGTGGGCGCGTCGGTC
GGGCTGCAACCCCCCCTGCACCCCCCTCCCCGAGTTGCTGAGCACGGCCCGGCTTCGGGTGCGGGGCTCC
GTACGGGGCGTGGCGCGGGGCTCGCCGTGCCGGGCGGGGGGTGGCGGCAGGTGGGGGTGCCGGGCGGGGC
GGGGCCGCCTCGGGCCGGGGAGGGCTCGGGGGAGGGGCGCGGCGGCCCCCGGAGCGCCGGCGGCTGTCGA
GGCGCGGCGAGCCGCAGCCATTGCCTTTTATGGTAATCGTGCGAGAGGGCGCAGGGACTTCCTTTGTCCC
AAATCTGTGCGGAGCCGAAATCTGGGAGGCGCCGCCGCACCCCCTCTAGCGGGCGCGGGGCGAAGCGGTG
CGGCGCCGGCAGGAAGGAAATGGGCGGGGAGGGCCTTCGTGCGTCGCCGCGCCGCCGTCCCCTTCTCCCT
CTCCAGCCTCGGGGCTGTCCGCGGGGGGACGGCTGCCTTCGGGGGGGACGGGGCAGGGCGGGGTTCGGCT
TCTGGCGTGTGACCGGCGGCTCTAGAGCCTCTGCTAACCATGTTCATGCCTTCTTCTTTTTCCTACAGCT
CCTGGGCAACGTGCTGGTTATTGTGCTGTCTCATCATTTTGGCAAAGAATTCGCCACCATGCAGTCCCAG
CCCATCCTCAACACCAAGGAGATGGCCCCGCAGAGCAAGCCTCCAGAGGAGCTGGAGATGAGCAGCATGC
CCAGCCCCGTGGCCCCTCTGCCCGCACGCACGGAGGGCGTCATCGACATGCGGAGCATGTCCAGCATTGA
CAGCTTCATCAGCTGTGCCACGGACTTCCCTGAAGCCACCAGATTCGGTACCGCAGAAGGTTTTGACGGG
TCAGACTTTAGCCCTCCTGCCGATCTCGTGGGTGTGGACGGTGCTGTGATGCGGAACGTGGTGGACGTGA
CAATCAACGGCGACGTGACTGCACCACCTAAGGCAGCTCCTAGAAAATCTGAGAGTGTGAAGAAAGTCCA
CTGGAACGACGTGGATCAGGGACCAAGCGAGAAGCCCGAAACAAGACAGGAGAAGAGCAGGATCACCAGC
GAGGGCGAGTACATCCCCCTGGACCAGATCGACATCAACGTGGACGACGGGAGGATGGAAATTCCTACCA
CAGGAGTGGGTAGAGTCCAGTTTAGGGTGAGAGCTGTCATCGACCATCTGGGAATGCGGGTGTTCGGCGT
CTTTCTCATCTTCCTGGACATCATTCTGATGATCATTGATCTGAGTCTCCCTGGGAAGTCAGAGAGCTCC
CAGAGCTTCTACGACGGCATGGCACTGGCCCTCAGCTGCTACTTCATGCTGGATCTCGGCCTGAGGATCT
TCGCATACGGACCCAAGAACTTCTTTACCAATCCTTGGGAGGTGGCCGACGGACTGATCATTGTGGTCAC
TTTTGTGGTCACCATTTTCTACACAGTGCTGGACGAGTACGTGCAGGAGACAGGAGCAGACGGACTCGGA
GAGCTGGTGGTCCTCGCTCGACTGCTCCGGGTGGTCCGACTGGCAAGGATCTTTTACTCCCACCAGCAGG
GGGATCCAATGTCTAAAGGGGAGGAACTGTTCACTGGTGTGGTCCCCATTCTGGTGGAGCTCGACGGCGA
CGTGAACGGCCATAAGTTTTCAGTGAGCGGGGAGGGTGAAGGCGACGCTACTTACGGAAAGCTCACCCTG
AAATTCATCTGCACTACCGGGAAGCTGCCAGTGCCTTGGCCTACCCTGGTCACAACTCTCACATACGGCG
TGCAGTGTTTCAGTCGCTATCCTGACCATATGAAGCGACACGATTTCTTTAAATCTGCTATGCCAGAGGG
CTACGTGCAGGAACGGACCATCTTCTTTAAGGACGACGGCAATTATAAAACTCGCGCAGAGGTGAAGTTT
GAAGGCGACACCCTGGTCAACCGAATCGAGCTCAAGGGAATTGACTTCAAAGAAGACGGAAATATCCTGG
GGCACAAGCTCGAGTACAACTATAACGACCATCAGGTGTACATCATGGCCGATAAGCAGAAAAACGGCAT
TAAGGCTAACTTCAAGATCCGCCACAACATTGAAGACGGCGGAGTGCAGCTGGCCGATCATTACCAGCAG
AACACACCAATCGGAGACGGGCCTGTCCTGCTCCCAGATAATCACTATCTGTTCACCACATCCACTCTGT
CTAAGGACCCCAACGAGAAAAGAGATCATATGGTGCTGCTGGAGTTTGTCACTGCCGACGGGATTACCCA
CGGAATGGACGAGCTGTATAAGTTCTGCTACGAGAACGAGGTGTGAAGCGGCCGCACTCCTCAGGTGCAG
GCTGCCTATCAGAAGGTGGTGGCTGGTGTGGCCAATGCCCTGGCTCACAAATACCACTGAGATCTTTTTC
CTTCTGCCAAAAATTATGGGGACATCATGAAGCCCCTTGAGCATCTGACTTCTGGCTAATAAAGGAAATT
TATTTTCATTGCAATAGTGTGTTGGAATTTTTTGTGTCTCTCACTCGGAAGGACATATGGGAGGGCAAAT
CATTTAAAACATCAGAATGAGTATTTGGTTTAGAGTTTGGCAACATATGCCCATATGCTGGCTGCCATGA
ACAAAGGTTGGCTATAAAGAGGTCATCAGTATATGAAACAGCCCCCTGCTGTCCATTCCTTATTCCATAG
AAAAGCCTTGACTTGAGGTTAGATTTTTTTTATATTTTGTTTTGTGTTATTTTTTTCTTTAACATCCCTA
AAATTTTCCTTACATGTTTTACTAGCCAGATTTTTCCTCCTCTCCTGACTACTCCCAGTCATAGCTGTCC
CTCTTCTCTTATGGAGATCCCTCGACCTGCAGCCCAAGCTTGGCGTAATCATGGTCATAGCTGTTTCCTG
TGTGAAATTGTTATCCGCTCACAATTCCACACAACATACGAGCCGGAAGCATAAAGTGTAAAGCCTGGGG
TGCCTAATGAGTGAGCTAACTCACATTAATTGCGTTGCGCTCACTGCCCGCTTTCCAGTCGGGAAACCTG
TCGTGCCAGCGGATCCGCATCTCAATTAGTCAGCAACCATAGTCCCGCCCCTAACTCCGCCCATCCCGCC
CCTAACTCCGCCCAGTTCCGCCCATTCTCCGCCCCATGGCTGACTAATTTTTTTTATTTATGCAGAGGCC
GAGGCCGCCTCGGCCTCTGAGCTATTCCAGAAGTAGTGAGGAGGCTTTTTTGGAGGCCTAGGCTTTTGCA
AAAAGCTAACTTGTTTATTGCAGCTTATAATGGTTACAAATAAAGCAATAGCATCACAAATTTCACAAAT
AAAGCATTTTTTTCACTGCATTCTAGTTGTGGTTTGTCCAAACTCATCAATGTATCTTATCATGTCTGGA
TCCGCTGCATTAATGAATCGGCCAACGCGCGGGGAGAGGCGGTTTGCGTATTGGGCGCTCTTCCGCTTCC
TCGCTCACTGACTCGCTGCGCTCGGTCGTTCGGCTGCGGCGAGCGGTATCAGCTCACTCAAAGGCGGTAA
TACGGTTATCCACAGAATCAGGGGATAACGCAGGAAAGAACATGTGAGCAAAAGGCCAGCAAAAGGCCAG
GAACCGTAAAAAGGCCGCGTTGCTGGCGTTTTTCCATAGGCTCCGCCCCCCTGACGAGCATCACAAAAAT
CGACGCTCAAGTCAGAGGTGGCGAAACCCGACAGGACTATAAAGATACCAGGCGTTTCCCCCTGGAAGCT
CCCTCGTGCGCTCTCCTGTTCCGACCCTGCCGCTTACCGGATACCTGTCCGCCTTTCTCCCTTCGGGAAG
CGTGGCGCTTTCTCATAGCTCACGCTGTAGGTATCTCAGTTCGGTGTAGGTCGTTCGCTCCAAGCTGGGC
TGTGTGCACGAACCCCCCGTTCAGCCCGACCGCTGCGCCTTATCCGGTAACTATCGTCTTGAGTCCAACC
CGGTAAGACACGACTTATCGCCACTGGCAGCAGCCACTGGTAACAGGATTAGCAGAGCGAGGTATGTAGG
CGGTGCTACAGAGTTCTTGAAGTGGTGGCCTAACTACGGCTACACTAGAAGAACAGTATTTGGTATCTGC
GCTCTGCTGAAGCCAGTTACCTTCGGAAAAAGAGTTGGTAGCTCTTGATCCGGCAAACAAACCACCGCTG
GTAGCGGTGGTTTTTTTGTTTGCAAGCAGCAGATTACGCGCAGAAAAAAAGGATCTCAAGAAGATCCTTT
GATCTTTTCTACGGGGTCTGACGCTCAGTGGAACGAAAACTCACGTTAAGGGATTTTGGTCATGAGATTA
TCAAAAAGGATCTTCACCTAGATCCTTTTAAATTAAAAATGAAGTTTTAAATCAATCTAAAGTATATATG
AGTAAACTTGGTCTGACAGTTACCAATGCTTAATCAGTGAGGCACCTATCTCAGCGATCTGTCTATTTCG
TTCATCCATAGTTGCCTGACTCCCCGTCGTGTAGATAACTACGATACGGGAGGGCTTACCATCTGGCCCC
AGTGCTGCAATGATACCGCGAGACCCACGCTCACCGGCTCCAGATTTATCAGCAATAAACCAGCCAGCCG
GAAGGGCCGAGCGCAGAAGTGGTCCTGCAACTTTATCCGCCTCCATCCAGTCTATTAATTGTTGCCGGGA
AGCTAGAGTAAGTAGTTCGCCAGTTAATAGTTTGCGCAACGTTGTTGCCATTGCTACAGGCATCGTGGTG
TCACGCTCGTCGTTTGGTATGGCTTCATTCAGCTCCGGTTCCCAACGATCAAGGCGAGTTACATGATCCC
CCATGTTGTGCAAAAAAGCGGTTAGCTCCTTCGGTCCTCCGATCGTTGTCAGAAGTAAGTTGGCCGCAGT
GTTATCACTCATGGTTATGGCAGCACTGCATAATTCTCTTACTGTCATGCCATCCGTAAGATGCTTTTCT
GTGACTGGTGAGTACTCAACCAAGTCATTCTGAGAATAGTGTATGCGGCGACCGAGTTGCTCTTGCCCGG
CGTCAATACGGGATAATACCGCGCCACATAGCAGAACTTTAAAAGTGCTCATCATTGGAAAACGTTCTTC
GGGGCGAAAACTCTCAAGGATCTTACCGCTGTTGAGATCCAGTTCGATGTAACCCACTCGTGCACCCAAC
TGATCTTCAGCATCTTTTACTTTCACCAGCGTTTCTGGGTGAGCAAAAACAGGAAGGCAAAATGCCGCAA
AAAAGGGAATAAGGGCGACACGGAAATGTTGAATACTCATACTCTTCCTTTTTCAATATTATTGAAGCAT
TTATCAGGGTTATTGTCTCATGAGCGGATACATATTTGAATGTATTTAGAAAAATAAACAAATAGGGGTT
CCGCGCACATTTCCCCGAAAAGTGCCACCTGG
