>Addgene plasmid #182319 | pCAG-Kv-ArcLight-ST | depositor partial sequence | sequence record 352750 | Coding sequence of Kv-ArcLight-ST
ATGCAGTCCCAGCCCATCCTCAACACCAAGGAGATGGCCCCGCAGAGCAAGCCTCCAGAGGAGCTGGAGA
TGAGCAGCATGCCCAGCCCCGTGGCCCCTCTGCCCGCACGCACGGAGGGCGTCATCGACATGCGGAGCAT
GTCCAGCATTGACAGCTTCATCAGCTGTGCCACGGACTTCCCTGAAGCCACCAGATTCGGTACCGCAGAA
GGTTTTGACGGGTCAGACTTTAGCCCTCCTGCCGATCTCGTGGGTGTGGACGGTGCTGTGATGCGGAACG
TGGTGGACGTGACAATCAACGGCGACGTGACTGCACCACCTAAGGCAGCTCCTAGAAAATCTGAGAGTGT
GAAGAAAGTCCACTGGAACGACGTGGATCAGGGACCAAGCGAGAAGCCCGAAACAAGACAGGAGAAGAGC
AGGATCACCAGCGAGGGCGAGTACATCCCCCTGGACCAGATCGACATCAACGTGGACGACGGGAGGATGG
AAATTCCTACCACAGGAGTGGGTAGAGTCCAGTTTAGGGTGAGAGCTGTCATCGACCATCTGGGAATGCG
GGTGTTCGGCGTCTTTCTCATCTTCCTGGACATCATTCTGATGATCATTGATCTGAGTCTCCCTGGGAAG
TCAGAGAGCTCCCAGAGCTTCTACGACGGCATGGCACTGGCCCTCAGCTGCTACTTCATGCTGGATCTCG
GCCTGAGGATCTTCGCATACGGACCCAAGAACTTCTTTACCAATCCTTGGGAGGTGGCCGACGGACTGAT
CATTGTGGTCACTTTTGTGGTCACCATTTTCTACACAGTGCTGGACGAGTACGTGCAGGAGACAGGAGCA
GACGGACTCGGAGAGCTGGTGGTCCTCGCTCGACTGCTCCGAGTGGTCCGACTGGCAAGGATCTTTTACT
CCCACCAGCAGGGGGATCCAATGTCTAAAGGGGAGGAACTGTTCACTGGTGTGGTCCCCATTCTGGTGGA
GCTCGACGGCGACGTGAACGGCCATAAGTTTTCAGTGAGCGGGGAGGGTGAAGGCGACGCTACTTACGGA
AAGCTCACCCTGAAATTCATCTGCACTACCGGGAAGCTGCCAGTGCCTTGGCCTACCCTGGTCACAACTC
TCACATACGGCGTGCAGTGTTTCAGTCGCTATCCTGACCATATGAAGCGACACGATTTCTTTAAATCTGC
TATGCCAGAGGGCTACGTGCAGGAACGGACCATCTTCTTTAAGGACGACGGCAATTATAAAACTCGCGCA
GAGGTGAAGTTTGAAGGCGACACCCTGGTCAACCGAATCGAGCTCAAGGGAATTGACTTCAAAGAAGACG
GAAATATCCTGGGGCACAAGCTCGAGTACAACTATAACGACCATCAGGTGTACATCATGGCCGATAAGCA
GAAAAACGGCATTAAGGCTAACTTCAAGATCCGCCACAACATTGAAGACGGCGGAGTGCAGCTGGCCGAT
CATTACCAGCAGAACACACCAATCGGAGACGGGCCTGTCCTGCTCCCAGATAATCACTATCTGTTCACCA
CATCCACTCTGTCTAAGGACCCCAACGAGAAAAGAGATCATATGGTGCTGCTGGAGTTTGTCACTGCCGA
CGGGATTACCCACGGAATGGACGAGCTGTATAAGTTCTGCTACGAGAACGAGGTGTGA
